>Addgene plasmid #117437 | rk17s | addgene full sequence | sequence record 226358 | Addgene NGS Result
TGTGGCGCCGGTGATGCCGGCCACGATGCGTCCGGCGTAGAGGATCGAGATCTCGATCCCGCGAAATTAA
TACGACTCACTATAGGGAGACCACAACGGTTTCCCTCTAGATCACAAGTTTGTACAAAAAAGCAGGCTTA
GAAGGAGATAGAACCATGGGTTCGCTGGGTTCTAAAAATCCGCAAACCAAACAAGCCCAAGTTCTTCTTT
TGGGACTTGACTCAGCTGGGAAGTCTACTCTCCTTTATAAATTAAAGCTTGCTAAGGATATTACCACCAT
CCCTACAATAGGTTTCAATGTGGAAATGATCGAGTTGGAAAGGAATTTTTCACTCACAGTCTGGGATGTT
GGAGGACAGGAAAAAATGAGAACTGTTTGGGGCTGTTACTGTGAGAACACCGATGGGCTGGTGTATGTTG
TGGACAGTACAGACAAACAGCGACTGGAAGAGTCTCAGAGACAGTTTGAGCACATTTTGAAGAATGAACA
CATTAAAAATGTGCCTGTTGTTCTATTAGCCAACAAACAAGACATGCCTGGAGCTCTGACTGCTGAGGAC
ATCACCAGAATGTTCAAAGTGAAGAAGCTTTGCAGTGACCGGAACTGGTATGTGCAACCCTGCTGTGCCC
TCACAGGGGAGGGGCTGGCCCAGGGGTTCAGGAAATTAACTGGATTTGTGAAGAGCCACATGAAATCAAG
AGGAGACACTTTGGCGTTCTTCAAGCAGAACTGATAGGACCCAGCTTTCTTGTACAAAGTGGTGATGATC
CGGCTGCTAACAAAGCCCGAAAGGAAGCTGAGTTGGCTGCTGCCACCGCTGAGCAATAACTAGCATAACC
CCTTGGGGCCTCTAAACGGGTCTTGAGGGGTTTTTTGCTGAAAGGAGGAACTATATCCGGATATCCACAG
GACGGGTGTGGTCGCCATGATCGCGTAGTCGATAGTGGCTCCAAGTAGCGAAGCGAGCAGGACTGGGCGG
CGGCCAAAGCGGTCGGACAGTGCTCCGAGAACGGGTGCGCATAGAAATTGCATCAACGCATATAGCGCTA
GCAGCACGCCATAGTGACTGGCGATGCTGTCGGAATGGACGATATCCCGCAAGAGGCCCGGCAGTACCGG
CATAACCAAGCCTATGCCTACAGCATCCAGGGTGACGGTGCCGAGGATGACGATGAGCGCATTGTTAGAT
TTCATACACGGTGCCTGACTGCGTTAGCAATTTAACTGTGATAAACTACCGCATTAAAGCTTATCGATGA
TAAGCTGTCAAACATGAGAATTCTTGAAGACGAAAGGGCCTCGTGATACGCCTATTTTTATAGGTTAATG
TCATGATAATAATGGTTTCTTAGACGTCAGGTGGCACTTTTCGGGGAAATGTGCGCGGAACCCCTATTTG
TTTATTTTTCTAAATACATTCAAATATGTATCCGCTCATGAGACAATAACCCTGATAAATGCTTCAATAA
TATTGAAAAAGGAAGAGTATGAGTATTCAACATTTCCGTGTCGCCCTTATTCCCTTTTTTGCGGCATTTT
GCCTTCCTGTTTTTGCTCACCCAGAAACGCTGGTGAAAGTAAAAGATGCTGAAGATCAGTTGGGTGCACG
AGTGGGTTACATCGAACTGGATCTCAACAGCGGTAAGATCCTTGAGAGTTTTCGCCCCGAAGAACGTTTT
CCAATGATGAGCACTTTTAAAGTTCTGCTATGTGGCGCGGTATTATCCCGTGTTGACGCCGGGCAAGAGC
AACTCGGTCGCCGCATACACTATTCTCAGAATGACTTGGTTGAGTACTCACCAGTCACAGAAAAGCATCT
TACGGATGGCATGACAGTAAGAGAATTATGCAGTGCTGCCATAACCATGAGTGATAACACTGCGGCCAAC
TTACTTCTGACAACGATCGGAGGACCGAAGGAGCTAACCGCTTTTTTGCACAACATGGGGGATCATGTAA
CTCGCCTTGATCGTTGGGAACCGGAGCTGAATGAAGCCATACCAAACGACGAGCGTGACACCACGATGCC
TGCAGCAATGGCAACAACGTTGCGCAAACTATTAACTGGCGAACTACTTACTCTAGCTTCCCGGCAACAA
TTAATAGACTGGATGGAGGCGGATAAAGTTGCAGGACCACTTCTGCGCTCGGCCCTTCCGGCTGGCTGGT
TTATTGCTGATAAATCTGGAGCCGGTGAGCGTGGGTCTCGCGGTATCATTGCAGCACTGGGGCCAGATGG
TAAGCCCTCCCGTATCGTAGTTATCTACACGACGGGGAGTCAGGCAACTATGGATGAACGAAATAGACAG
ATCGCTGAGATAGGTGCCTCACTGATTAAGCATTGGTAACTGTCAGACCAAGTTTACTCATATATACTTT
AGATTGATTTAAAACTTCATTTTTAATTTAAAAGGATCTAGGTGAAGATCCTTTTTGATAATCTCATGAC
CAAAATCCCTTAACGTGAGTTTTCGTTCCACTGAGCGTCAGACCCCGTAGAAAAGATCAAAGGATCTTCT
TGAGATCCTTTTTTTCTGCGCGTAATCTGCTGCTTGCAAACAAAAAAACCACCGCTACCAGCGGTGGTTT
GTTTGCCGGATCAAGAGCTACCAACTCTTTTTCCGAAGGTAACTGGCTTCAGCAGAGCGCAGATACCAAA
TACTGTCCTTCTAGTGTAGCCGTAGTTAGGCCACCACTTCAAGAACTCTGTAGCACCGCCTACATACCTC
GCTCTGCTAATCCTGTTACCAGTGGCTGCTGCCAGTGGCGATAAGTCGTGTCTTACCGGGTTGGACTCAA
GACGATAGTTACCGGATAAGGCGCAGCGGTCGGGCTGAACGGGGGGTTCGTGCACACAGCCCAGCTTGGA
GCGAACGACCTACACCGAACTGAGATACCTACAGCGTGAGCTATGAGAAAGCGCCACGCTTCCCGAAGGG
AGAAAGGCGGACAGGTATCCGGTAAGCGGCAGGGTCGGAACAGGAGAGCGCACGAGGGAGCTTCCAGGGG
GAAACGCCTGGTATCTTTATAGTCCTGTCGGGTTTCGCCACCTCTGACTTGAGCGTCGATTTTTGTGATG
CTCGTCAGGGGGGCGGAGCCTATGGAAAAACGCCAGCAACGCGGCCTTTTTACGGTTCCTGGCCTTTTGC
TGGCCTTTTGCTCACATGTTCTTTCCTGCGTTATCCCCTGATTCTGTGGATAACCGTATTACCGCCTTTG
AGTGAGCTGATACCGCTCGCCGCAGCCGAACGACCGAGCGCAGCGAGTCAGTGAGCGAGGAAGCGGAAGA
GCGCCTGATGCGGTATTTTCTCCTTACGCATCTGTGCGGTATTTCACACCGCAATGGTGCACTCTCAGTA
CAATCTGCTCTGATGCCGCATAGTTAAGCCAGTATACACTCCGCTATCGCTACGTGACTGGGTCATGGCT
GCGCCCCGACACCCGCCAACACCCGCTGACGCGCCCTGACGGGCTTGTCTGCTCCCGGCATCCGCTTACA
GACAAGCTGTGACCGTCTCCGGGAGCTGCATGTGTCAGAGGTTTTCACCGTCATCACCGAAACGCGCGAG
GCAGCTGCGGTAAAGCTCATCAGCGTGGTCGTGAAGCGATTCACAGATGTCTGCCTGTTCATCCGCGTCC
AGCTCGTTGAGTTTCTCCAGAAGCGTTAATGTCTGGCTTCTGATAAAGCGGGCCATGTTAAGGGCGGTTT
TTTCCTGTTTGGTCACTGATGCCTCCGTGTAAGGGGGATTTCTGTTCATGGGGGTAATGATACCGATGAA
ACGAGAGAGGATGCTCACGATACGGGTTACTGATGATGAACATGCCCGGTTACTGGAACGTTGTGAGGGT
AAACAACTGGCGGTATGGATGCGGCGGGACCAGAGAAAAATCACTCAGGGTCAATGCCAGCGCTTCGTTA
ATACAGATGTAGGTGTTCCACAGGGTAGCCAGCAGCATCCTGCGATGCAGATCCGGAACATAATGGTGCA
GGGCGCTGACTTCCGCGTTTCCAGACTTTACGAAACACGGAAACCGAAGACCATTCATGTTGTTGCTCAG
GTCGCAGACGTTTTGCAGCAGCAGTCGCTTCACGTTCGCTCGCGTATCGGTGATTCATTCTGCTAACCAG
TAAGGCAACCCCGCCAGCCTAGCCGGGTCCTCAACGACAGGAGCACGATCATGCGCACCCGTGGCCAGGA
CCCAACGCTGCCCGAGATGCGCCGCGTGCGGCTGCTGGAGATGGCGGACGCGATGGATATGTTCTGCCAA
GGGTTGGTTTGCGCATTCACAGTTCTCCGCAAGAATTGATTGGCTCCAATTCTTGGAGTGGTGAATCCGT
TAGCGAGGTGCCGCCGGCTTCCATTCAGGTCGAGGTGGCCCGGCTCCATGCACCGCGACGCAACGCGGGG
AGGCAGACAAGGTATAGGGCGGCGCCTACAATCCATGCCAACCCGTTCCATGTGCTCGCCGAGGCGGCAT
AAATCGCCGTGACGATCAGCGGTCCAATGATCGAAGTTAGGCTGGTAAGAGCCGCGAGCGATCCTTGAAG
CTGTCCCTGATGGTCGTCATCTACCTGCCTGGACAGCATGGCCTGCAACGCGGGCATCCCGATGCCGCCG
GAAGCGAGAAGAATCATAATGGGGAAGGCCATCCAGCCTCGCGTCGCGAACGCCAGCAAGACGTAGCCCA
GCGCGTCGGCCGCCATGCCGGCGATAATGGCCTGCTTCTCGCCGAAACGTTTGGTGGCGGGACCAGTGAC
GAAGGCTTGAGCGAGGGCGTGCAAGATTCCGAATACCGCAAGCGACAGGCCGATCATCGTCGCGCTCCAG
CGAAAGCGGTCCTCGCCGAAAATGACCCAGAGCGCTGCCGGCACCTGTCCTACGAGTTGCATGATAAAGA
AGACAGTCATAAGTGCGGCGACGATAGTCATGCCCCGCGCCCACCGGAAGGAGCTGACTGGGTTGAAGGC
TCTCAAGGGCATCGGTCGATCGACGCTCTCCCTTATGCGACTCCTGCATTAGGAAGCAGCCCAGTAGTAG
GTTGAGGCCGTTGAGCACCGCCGCCGCAAGGAATGGTGCATGCAAGGAGATGGCGCCCAACAGTCCCCCG
GCCACGGGGCCTGCCACCATACCCACGCCGAAACAAGCGCTCATGAGCCCGAAGTGGCGAGCCCGATCTT
CCCCATCGGTGATGTCGGCGATATAGGCGCCAGCAACCGCACC
Features (pLannotate 1.2.2; 15 found; start..end, strand, type, name):
     68..86      +  promoter       T7 promoter: promoter for bacteriophage T7 RNA polymerase
    114..138     +  protein_bind   attB1: mutant version of attB; recombination site for the Gateway® BP reaction BP Clonase™
    156..731     +  CDS            ARL14: ARL14_HUMAN - Also known as ARF7. Experimental evidence at protein level: Swiss-Prot protein existence level 1. GTPase that recruits MYO1E to MHC class II-containing vesicles via the effector protein ARL14EP and hence controls the movement of these vesicles along the actin cytoskeleton in dendritic cells. From Homo sapiens (Human).
    739..763     -  protein_bind   attB2: mutant version of attB; recombination site for the Gateway® BP reaction BP Clonase™
    773..822     +  CDS            SET1 (fragment): solubility-enhancement tag derived from T7 phage gene 10B
    830..877     +  terminator     T7 terminator: transcription terminator for bacteriophage T7 RNA polymerase
    903..1195    -  CDS            TcR (fragment): tetracycline efflux protein; tet; confers resistance to tetracycline
   1243..1271    -  promoter       tet promoter: E. coli promoter for tetracycline efflux protein gene
   1384..1488    +  promoter       AmpR promoter: bla
   1489..2349    +  CDS            AmpR: β-lactamase; bla; confers resistance to ampicillin, carbenicillin, and related antibiotics
   2520..3108    +  rep_origin     ori: high-copy-number ColE1/pMB1/pBR322/pUC origin of replication
   3294..3433    -  misc_feature   bom: basis of mobility region from pBR322
   3535..3726    -  CDS            rop: Rop protein, which maintains plasmids at low copy number; rop
   3743..4123    +  CDS            YPB1_ECOLX: Protein predicted: Swiss-Prot protein existence level 4. From Escherichia coli.
   4365..46      -  CDS            TcR (fragment) (across the origin): tetracycline efflux protein; tet; confers resistance to tetracycline
