[The description below was written by a language model from this plasmid's Addgene catalogue record and pLannotate feature annotations shown in this document.]
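Description:
rk17s is a 5,223 bp bacterial expression plasmid built on the pET3c backbone that carries the human ARL14 coding sequence (also known as ARF7). ARL14 is an ARF-like small GTPase which, according to the annotation, recruits MYO1E to MHC class II-containing vesicles through the effector ARL14EP and so controls their movement along actin in dendritic cells. The open reading frame sits downstream of a bacteriophage T7 promoter and upstream of a T7 terminator, so transcription depends on T7 RNA polymerase, which is normally supplied by a suitable E. coli expression strain. The record lists only DH5alpha, a propagation strain, and names no expression host. The feature table shows no lac operator or lacI.

The insert is flanked by attB1 and attB2 sites, which suggests that the gene passed through Gateway-type recombination or was amplified with attB-tailed primers, although the cloning method is recorded as unknown. No affinity or epitope tag is annotated on ARL14. A short fragment resembling the T7 gene 10-derived SET1 solubility tag lies between attB2 and the terminator, and it is probably residual pET backbone sequence rather than a functional fusion; whether it is in frame with the insert cannot be determined from the table.

The rest of the plasmid is pBR322-derived. It includes β-lactamase with its own promoter for ampicillin selection, a ColE1/pMB1-type origin, the bom region and rop, plus disrupted fragments of the tetracycline resistance gene split by the expression cassette and therefore not expected to be functional. The catalogue lists the plasmid as high copy, although rop generally moderates copy number. The stated purpose is expression of ARL14, presumably to produce recombinant protein in E. coli.
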