Addgene plasmid #117437: rk17s
Purpose: Expression of ARL14
Depositing lab: Richard Kahn. Depositing organization: Emory University.
Backbone
  Vector backbone: pET3c
  Vector type: Bacterial Expression
Growth in bacteria
  Bacterial resistance: Ampicillin, 100 μg/mL
  Growth temperature: 37°C
  Growth strain: DH5alpha
  Copy number: High Copy
Gene/Insert
  Gene/Insert name: ARL14
  Species: H. sapiens (human)
  Entrez Gene: ARL14 (a.k.a. ARF7)
  Cloning method: Unknown
Terms and licenses: Academic/Nonprofit Terms; Industry Terms: Not Available to Industry
How to cite: rk17s was a gift from Richard Kahn (Addgene plasmid # 117437 ; http://n2t.net/addgene:117437 ; RRID:Addgene_117437)
